Addgene plasmid #1690: pLT61
Purpose: (Empty Backbone)
Depositing lab: Andrew Fire. Depositing organization: Carnegie Institution for Science.
Backbone
  Vector backbone: Unknown
  Backbone size (bp): 3488
  Vector type: Worm Expression, RNAi
Growth in bacteria
  Bacterial resistance: Ampicillin, 100 μg/mL
  Growth temperature: 37°C
  Growth strain: DH5alpha
  Copy number: Unknown
Gene/Insert
  Gene/Insert name: None
  Tag / fusion protein: T7p, unc224616, unc2218148, unc2218082, unc223827, unc2217896, T7p, lacZN, OriF1>>, OriF1<<
  Cloning method: Restriction Enzyme
Terms and licenses: Academic/Nonprofit Terms; Industry Terms: Not Available to Industry
Depositor comments: See Fire Lab Vector Kit Documentation 1999. Fire Lab Miniprep Number pLT61.1, Ligation number pLT61.
How to cite: pLT61 was a gift from Andrew Fire (Addgene plasmid # 1690 ; http://n2t.net/addgene:1690 ; RRID:Addgene_1690)
