[The description below was written by a language model from this plasmid's Addgene catalogue record and pLannotate feature annotations shown in this document.]
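Description:
pLT61 is a small (3,488 bp) bacterial plasmid from the 1999 Fire Lab Vector Kit, catalogued under worm expression and RNAi. Its backbone is listed as unknown, but the annotated parts (fragments of a pBluescript-type multiple cloning site, a lacZα fragment, an f1 origin, a high-copy ColE1/pUC-type origin and an ampicillin resistance gene driven by its own bla promoter) point to a standard phagemid-style cloning vector. It replicates in E. coli from the pUC-type origin and is selected with ampicillin. The f1 origin would in principle allow single-stranded DNA to be rescued with helper phage.

The defining feature is a pair of bacteriophage T7 promoters in convergent orientation, flanking the polylinker region. Although the catalogue labels the plasmid an empty backbone with no insert, the feature table shows a fragment of about 790 bp from the Caenorhabditis elegans unc-22 gene between the two promoters. This agrees with the several unc-22 segment labels in the depositor's feature list. unc-22 encodes a large muscle protein that regulates contraction and sarcomere organisation. With T7 RNA polymerase supplied, both strands of the intervening sequence are transcribed, giving complementary RNAs that can anneal into double-stranded RNA. No worm promoter or other eukaryotic expression element is annotated, so the plasmid appears to serve as a template for dsRNA production rather than for expression within the animal. The record does not spell out the intended use, but the design fits RNA interference against unc-22 in C. elegans, and the polylinker remnants suggest that the fragment could be exchanged for other target sequences.
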