Features (pLannotate 1.2.2; 10 found; start..end, strand, type, name):
     19..37      +  promoter       T7 promoter: promoter for bacteriophage T7 RNA polymerase
     71..115     +  misc_feature   MCS (fragment): pBluescript multiple cloning site
    115..906     -  CDS            unc-22 (fragment): UNC22_CAEEL - Experimental evidence at protein level: Swiss-Prot protein existence level 1. Regulator of muscle contraction and relaxation. Senses mechanical strain that occurs during muscle activity by unfolding in clearly resolvable steps at differing forces (PubMed:18390597, PubMed:7190524). Plays a role in the organization of sarcomeres in body wall muscles (PubMed:25851606). From Caenorhabditis elegans.
    859..912     +  misc_feature   MCS (fragment): pBluescript multiple cloning site
    921..939     -  promoter       T7 promoter: promoter for bacteriophage T7 RNA polymerase
    947..1102    +  CDS            lacZα (fragment): LacZα fragment of β-galactosidase; lacZ fragment
   1107..1535    +  rep_origin     f1 ori (sequence partly withheld): f1 bacteriophage origin of replication; arrow indicates direction of (+) strand synthesis
   1588..1692    +  promoter       AmpR promoter: bla
   1693..2553    +  CDS            AmpR: β-lactamase; bla; confers resistance to ampicillin, carbenicillin, and related antibiotics
   2724..3312    +  rep_origin     ori: high-copy-number ColE1/pMB1/pBR322/pUC origin of replication
>Addgene plasmid #1690 | pLT61 | depositor full sequence | sequence record 300 | Author sequence
AACCTGGCTTATCGAAATTAATACGACTCACTATAGGGAGACCGGCAGATCTGATATCATCGATGAATTC
GAGCTCCACCGCGGTGGCGGCCGCTCTAGAACTAGTGGATCCCCCCCGAGCACAATGACCTCAACGGAAT
GTTTGTCGCTTCCAGAAGCGTTGGTAGCAGTAAGAGTGTACAAACCAGCATGCTTGCGAGTTGCTCCACG
GAGCACAAATCGGGTCTTGTAGTCTTCGCTTTCAATCCTGATCTTTTGATCATCGACTGGTTTCTCATTG
AAGATCCATTCCTTCTTCGGTGGTGGTTCTCCGCGTACTGGAACATCGAATTCCACATCGTTTCCTACCT
TGATAGTGATCGTCTTCATTGCTTCACGATCAATCCATGGCTTCAAGTTTCTTGGCTTTGCAACAACCTT
TCGGCTTGGGTCTGAAGCCTCTCCCGGTCCGGCCTTGTTAACAGCCTTCACACGGAACTGGTACTCTTCT
CCCTCCTTGAGTCCAAGAATCTCAGCATTGGTTTGATCTCCAGAAACCTTTCCGCATTCTTGCCAGTCTC
TTCCATGTTTGCCCTTCTTCTCAATGACGTATTGAGTGATTGGAGCTCCTCCGTCAGACTTTGGTGGTTC
CCATTCAAGTGAGACACGATCAGCATCCCAGTCGACAACATCCGGAGTTCCGGTTTTTCCTGGCTCATCA
TATGGATTCTTGGCTTTGGTGTCCTTATCAGTAGACAATGCATCAGAAGCTCCTTCCTTATTGACAGCCT
TGACACGGAACTGATATGTTTGTCCCTTCTTGAGACCATCAATATGAGCCTTCGTATCCTTAACTTTGGC
GCATGGAACCCATCTTCCGAATTCGATATCAAGCTTATCGATACCGTCGACCTCGAGGGGGGGCCCGGTA
CCCAATTCGCCCTATAGTGAGTCGTATTACGCGCGCTCACTGGCCGTCGTTTTACAACGTCGTGACTGGG
AAAACCCTGGCGTTACCCAACTTAATCGCCTTGCAGCACATCCCCCTTTCGCCAGCTGGCGTAATAGCGA
AGAGGCCCGCACCGATCGCCCTTCCCAACAGTTGCGCAGCCTGAATGGCGAATGGG
[124 nt withheld, positions 1107-1230]
C
[91 nt withheld, positions 1232-1322]
A
[49 nt withheld, positions 1324-1372]
CCTTTGACGTTGGAGTCCACGTTCTTT
[37 nt withheld, positions 1400-1436]
ACCCTATCTCGGTCTATTCTTTTGATTTATAAGGGATTTTGCCGATTTCGGCCTATTGGTTAAAAAATGA
GCTGATTTAACAAAAATTTAACGCGAATTTTAACAAAATATTAACGCTTACAATTTAGGTGGCACTTTTC
GGGGAAATGTGCGCGGAACCCCTATTTGTTTATTTTTCTAAATACATTCAAATATGTATCCGCTCATGAG
ACAATAACCCTGATAAATGCTTCAATAATATTGAAAAAGGAAGAGTATGAGTATTCAACATTTCCGTGTC
GCCCTTATTCCCTTTTTTGCGGCATTTTGCCTTCCTGTTTTTGCTCACCCAGAAACGCTGGTGAAAGTAA
AAGATGCTGAAGATCAGTTGGGTGCACGAGTGGGTTACATCGAACTGGATCTCAACAGCGGTAAGATCCT
TGAGAGTTTTCGCCCCGAAGAACGTTTTCCAATGATGAGCACTTTTAAAGTTCTGCTATGTGGCGCGGTA
TTATCCCGTATTGACGCCGGGCAAGAGCAACTCGGTCGCCGCATACACTATTCTCAGAATGACTTGGTTG
AGTACTCACCAGTCACAGAAAAGCATCTTACGGATGGCATGACAGTAAGAGAATTATGCAGTGCTGCCAT
AACCATGAGTGATAACACTGCGGCCAACTTACTTCTGACAACGATCGGAGGACCGAAGGAGCTAACCGCT
TTTTTGCACAACATGGGGGATCATGTAACTCGCCTTGATCGTTGGGAACCGGAGCTGAATGAAGCCATAC
CAAACGACGAGCGTGACACCACGATGCCTGTAGCAATGGCAACAACGTTGCGCAAACTATTAACTGGCGA
ACTACTTACTCTAGCTTCCCGGCAACAATTAATAGACTGGATGGAGGCGGATAAAGTTGCAGGACCACTT
CTGCGCTCGGCCCTTCCGGCTGGCTGGTTTATTGCTGATAAATCTGGAGCCGGTGAGCGTGGGTCTCGCG
GTATCATTGCAGCACTGGGGCCAGATGGTAAGCCCTCCCGTATCGTAGTTATCTACACGACGGGGAGTCA
GGCAACTATGGATGAACGAAATAGACAGATCGCTGAGATAGGTGCCTCACTGATTAAGCATTGGTAACTG
TCAGACCAAGTTTACTCATATATACTTTAGATTGATTTAAAACTTCATTTTTAATTTAAAAGGATCTAGG
TGAAGATCCTTTTTGATAATCTCATGACCAAAATCCCTTAACGTGAGTTTTCGTTCCACTGAGCGTCAGA
CCCCGTAGAAAAGATCAAAGGATCTTCTTGAGATCCTTTTTTTCTGCGCGTAATCTGCTGCTTGCAAACA
AAAAAACCACCGCTACCAGCGGTGGTTTGTTTGCCGGATCAAGAGCTACCAACTCTTTTTCCGAAGGTAA
CTGGCTTCAGCAGAGCGCAGATACCAAATACTGTCCTTCTAGTGTAGCCGTAGTTAGGCCACCACTTCAA
GAACTCTGTAGCACCGCCTACATACCTCGCTCTGCTAATCCTGTTACCAGTGGCTGCTGCCAGTGGCGAT
AAGTCGTGTCTTACCGGGTTGGACTCAAGACGATAGTTACCGGATAAGGCGCAGCGGTCGGGCTGAACGG
GGGGTTCGTGCACACAGCCCAGCTTGGAGCGAACGACCTACACCGAACTGAGATACCTACAGCGTGAGCT
ATGAGAAAGCGCCACGCTTCCCGAAGGGAGAAAGGCGGACAGGTATCCGGTAAGCGGCAGGGTCGGAACA
GGAGAGCGCACGAGGGAGCTTCCAGGGGGAAACGCCTGGTATCTTTATAGTCCTGTCGGGTTTCGCCACC
TCTGACTTGAGCGTCGATTTTTGTGATGCTCGTCAGGGGGGCGGAGCCTATGGAAAAACGCCAGCAACGC
GGCCTTTTTACGGTTCCTGGCCTTTTGCTGGCCTTTTGCTCACATGTTCTTTCCTGCGTTATCCCCTGAT
TCTGTGGATAACCGTATTACCGCCTTTGAGTGAGCTGATACCGCTCGCCGCAGCCGAACGACCGAGCGCA
GCGAGTCAGTGAGCGAGGAAGC
