>Addgene plasmid #1690 | pLT61 | addgene partial sequence | sequence record 16821 | 1690_m13f20
AATCCTATAGGGCGAATTGGGTACCGGGCCCCCCCTCGAGGTCGACGGTATCGATAAGCTTGATATCCAA
TTCGGAAGATGGGTTCCATGCGCCAAAGTTAAGGATACNAAGGCTCATATTGATGGTCTCAAGAAGGGAC
AAACATATCAGTTCCGTGTCAAGGCTGTCAATAAGGAAGGAGCTTCTGATGCATTGTCTACTGATAAGGA
CACCAAAGCCAAGAATCCATATGATGAGCCAGGAAAAACCGGAACTCCGGATGTTGTCGACTGGGATGCT
GATCGTGTCTCACTTGAATGGGAACCACCAAAGTCTGACGGAGGAGCTCCAATCACTCAATACGTCATTG
AGAAGAAGGGCAAACATGGAAGAGACTGGCAAGAATGCGGAAAGGTTTCTGGAGATCAAACCAATGCTGA
GATTCTTGGACTCAAGGAGGGAGAAGAGTACCAGTTCCGTGTGAAGGCTGTTAACAAGGCCGGACCGGGA
GAGGCTTCAGACCCAAGCCGAAAGGTTGTTGCAAAGCCAAGAAACTTGAAGCCATGGATTGATCGTGAAG
CAATGAAGACGATCACTATCAAGGTAGGAAACGATGTGGAATTCGATGTTCCAGTACGCGGAGAACCACC
ACCGAAGAAGGAATGGATCTTCAATGAGAAACCAGTCGATGATCAAAAGATCAGGATTGAAAGCGAAGAC
TACAAGACCCGATTTGTGCTCCGTGGAGCAACTCGCAAGCATGCTGGTTTGTACACTCTTACTGCTACCA
ACGCTTCTGGAAGCGACAAACATTCCGTTGAGGTCGTTGTGCTCGGGGGGGATCCACTAGTTCTAGAGCG
GCCGCCACCGCGGTGGAGCTCGAATTCATCGATGATATCAGATCTGCCGGTCTCCCTATAGTGAGTCGTA
TTAATTTCGATAAGCCAGGTTGCTTCCTCGCTCACTGACTCGCTGCGCTCGGTCGTTCGGCTGCGGCGAG
CGGTATCAGCTCNCTCAAGGCGGTAATACGGTTATCCCCAGAATCAGGGGATAACCCCAGNAANAACATG
TGAACAAAANGGCCCNCAAAAGGCCNGNAACCGTAAAAAGGCCCGTTGCTGGGGTTTTTCCAANGCCCCC
CCCCCCTGACNACCTCNCAAANTCNACNCTCCAGTCGNNGGGGGNAAACCCNACNGAANNAAANANCCAG
GGGTTTCCCCGGGAAACNCCNCGGNNCCNCCTGTTCCANCNGNCCNTACGGAAACTGNCCCCNTTNCCCT
CGGANGGGGGCCTTNCCAACNCCCNGNANAATCNNTNGGGGAGGCCTCCCCCCCGGGGGGGGNNACCCCT
TNCCCCCCGGCCTTTGGAATTTNTTTNCCCGGAAANANTTCCNNCCCCCGTAANAAAAAAGGGGGGGCCC
CTTTNNGGCCCCCCAAAAANTTTTTCCCNCNCTN
